>Addgene plasmid #174600 | pMP71-Flt3L | addgene full sequence | sequence record 343876 | Addgene NGS Result
AAAAGGGAATAAGGGCGACACGGAAATGTTGAATACTCATACTCTTCCTTTTTCAATATTATTGAAGCAT
TTATCAGGGTTATTGTCTCATGAGCGGATACATATTTGAATGTATTTAGAAAAATAAACAAATAGGGGTT
CCGCGCACATTTCCCCGAAAAGTGCCACCTGACGTCTAAGAAACCATTATTATCATGACATTAACCTATA
AAAATAGGCGTATCACGAGGCCCTTTCGTCTCGCGCGTTTCGGTGATGACGGTGAAAACCTCTGACACAT
GCAGCTCCCGGAGACGGTCACAGCTTGTCTGTAAGCGGATGCCGGGAGCAGACAAGCCCGTCAGGGCGCG
TCAGCGGGTGTTGGCGGGTGTCGGGGCTGGCTTAACTATGCGGCATCAGAGCAGATTGTACTGAGAGTGC
ACCATATGCGGTGTGAAATACCGCACAGATGCGTAAGGAGAAAATACCGCATCAGGCGCCATTCGCCATT
CAGGCTGCGCAACTGTTGGGAAGGGCGATCGGTGCGGGCCTCTTCGCTATTACGCCAGCTGGCGAAAGGG
GGATGTGCTGCAAGGCGATTAAGTTGGGTAACGCCAGGGTTTTCCCAGTCACGACGTTGTAAAACGACGG
CCAGTGAATTAGTACTCTAGCTTAAGTAACGCCATTTTGCAAGGCATGGAAAATACATAACTGAGAATAG
AGAAGTTCAGATCAAGGTTAGGAACAGAGAGACAGCAGAATATGGGCCAAACAGGATATCTGTGGTAAGC
AGTTCCTGCCCCGGCTCAGGGCCAAGAACAGTTGGAACAGCAGAATATGGGCCAAACAGGATATCTGTGG
TAAGCAGTTCCTGCCCCGGCTCAGGGCCAAGAACAGATGGTCCCCAGATGCGGTCCCGCCCTCAGCAGTT
TCTAGAGAACCATCAGATGTTTCCAGGGTGCCCCAAGGACCTGAAATGACCCTGTGCCTTATTTGAACTA
ACCAATCAGTTCGCTTCTCGCTTCTGTTCGCGCGCTTCTGCTCCCCGAGCTCAATAAAAGAGCCCACAAC
CCCTCACTCGGCGCGCCAGTCCTCCGATAGACTGCGTCGCCCGGGTACCCGTATTCCCAATAAAGCCTCT
TGCTGTTTGCATCCGAATCGTGGACTCGCTGATCCTTGGGAGGGTCTCCTCAGATTGATTGACTGCCCAC
CTCGGGGGTCTTTCATTTGGAGGTTCCACCGAGATTTGGAGACCCCTGCCCAGGGACCACCGACCCCCCC
GCCGGGAGGTAAGCTGGCCAGCGGTCGTTTCGTGTCTGTCTCTGTCTTTGTGCGTGTTTGTGCCGGCATC
TAATGTTTGCGCCTGCGTCTGTACTAGTTGGCTAACTAGATCTGTATCTGGCGGTCCCGCGGAAGAACTG
ACGAGTTCGTATTCCCGGCCGCAGCCCCTGGGAGACGTCCCAGCGGCCTCGGGGGCCCGTTTTGTGGCCC
ATTCTGTATCAGTTAACCTACCCGAGTCGGACTTTTTGGAGCTCCGCCACTGTCCGAGGGGTACGTGGCT
TTGTTGGGGGACGAGAGACAGAGACACTTCCCGCCCCCGTCTGAATTTTTGCTTTCGGTTTTACGCCGAA
ACCGCGCCGCGCGTCTTGTCTGCTGCAGCATCGTTCTGTGTTGTCTCTGTCTGACTGTGTTTCTGTATTT
GTCTGAAAATTAGCTCGACAAAGTTAAGTAATAGTCCCTCTCTCCAAGCTCACTTACAGGCGGCCGCCAT
GGCTAGCCCTCTGACAAGATTCCTGAGCCTGAACCTGCTGCTGCTGGGCGAGTCTATCATCCTCGGATCT
GGCGAGGCTGGCACCCCTGACTGTTACTTCAGCCACTCTCCTATCAGCAGCAACTTCAAAGTGAAGTTCC
GCGAGCTGACCGACCATCTGCTGAAGGACTACCCTGTGACCGTGGCCGTGAACCTGCAGGATGAGAAGCA
CTGCAAGGCCCTGTGGTCCCTGTTCCTGGCTCAGAGATGGATCGAGCAGCTGAAAACAGTGGCCGGCAGC
AAGATGCAGACCCTGCTGGAAGATGTGAACACCGAGATCCACTTCGTGACCAGCTGCACCTTCCAGCCTC
TGCCTGAGTGCCTGAGATTCGTGCAGACCAACATCAGCCACCTTCTCAAGGACACATGCACCCAGCTGCT
GGCCCTGAAGCCTTGTATCGGCAAGGCCTGCCAGAACTTCTCCAGATGCCTGGAAGTGCAGTGCCAGCCA
GACAGCTCTACACTGCTGCCTCCAAGAAGCCCTATCGCTCTGGAAGCCACAGAGCTGCCTGAGCCTAGAC
CTAGACAGTAGGAATTCGAGCATCTTACCGCCATTTATTCCCATATTTGTTCTGTTTTTCTTGATTTGGG
TATACATTTAAATGTTAATAAAACAAAATGGTGGGGCAATCATTTACATTTTATGGGATATGTAATTACT
AGTTCAGGTGTATTGCCACAAGACAAACATGTTAAGAAACTTTCCCGTTATTTACGCTCTGTTCCTGTTA
ATCAACCTCTGGATTACAAAATTTGTGAAAGATTGACTGATATTCTTAACTATGTTGCTCCTTTTACGCT
GTGTGGATATGCTGCTTTAATGCCTCTGTATCATGCTATTGCTTCCCGTACGGCTTTCGTTTTCTCCTCC
TTGTATAAATCCTGGTTGCTGTCTCTTTATGAGGAGTTGTGGCCCGTTGTCCGTCAACGTGGCGTGGTGT
GCTCTGTGTTTGCTGACGCAACCCCCACTGGCTGGGGCATTGCCACCACCTGTCAACTCCTTTCTGGGAC
TTTCGCTTTCCCCCTCCCGATCGCCACGGCAGAACTCATCGCCGCCTGCCTTGCCCGCTGCTGGACAGGG
GCTAGGTTGCTGGGCACTGATAATTCCGTGGTGTTGTCGGGGAAGCTGACGTCCTTTCCATGGCTGCTCG
CCTGTGTTGCCAACTGGATCCTGCGCGGGACGTCCTTCTGCTACGTCCCTTCGGCTCTCAATCCAGCGGA
CCTCCCTTCCCGAGGCCTTCTGCCGGTTCTGCGGCCTCTCCCGCGTCTTCGCTTTCGGCCTCCGACGAGT
CGGATCTCCCTTTGGGCCGCCTCCCCGCCTGTTTCGCCTCGGCGTCCGGTCCGTGTTGCTTGGTCGTCAC
CTGTGCAGAATTGCGAACCATGGATTCCACCGTGAACTTTGTCTCCTGGCATGCAAATCGTCAACTTGGC
ATGCCAAGAATAATTCGGATCCAAGCTTAGGCCTGCTCGCTTTCTTGCTGTCCCATTTCTATTAAAGGTT
CCTTTGTTCCCTAAGTCCAACTACTAAACTGGGGGATATTATGAAGGGCCTTGAGCATCTGGATTCTGCC
TAGCGCTAAGCTTAACACGAGCCATAGATAGAATAAAAGATTTTATTTAGTCTCCAGAAAAAGGGGGGAA
TGAAAGACCCCACCTGTAGGTTTGGCAAGCTAGCTTAAGTAACGCCATTTTGCAAGGCATGGAAAATACA
TAACTGAGAATAGAGAAGTTCAGATCAAGGTTAGGAACAGAGAGACAGCAGAATATGGGCCAAACAGGAT
ATCTGTGGTAAGCAGTTCCTGCCCCGGCTCAGGGCCAAGAACAGTTGGAACAGCAGAATATGGGCCAAAC
AGGATATCTGTGGTAAGCAGTTCCTGCCCCGGCTCAGGGCCAAGAACAGATGGTCCCCAGATGCGGTCCC
GCCCTCAGCAGTTTCTAGAGAACCATCAGATGTTTCCAGGGTGCCCCAAGGACCTGAAATGACCCTGTGC
CTTATTTGAACTAACCAATCAGTTCGCTTCTCGCTTCTGTTCGCGCGCTTCTGCTCCCCGAGCTCAATAA
AAGAGCCCACAACCCCTCACTCGGCGCGCCAGTCCTCCGATAGACTGCGTCGCCCGGGTACCCGTGTTCT
CAATAAACCCTCTTGCAGTTGCATCCGACTCGTGGTCTCGCTGTTCCTTGGGAGGGTCTCCTCTGAGTGA
TTGACTGCCCACCTCGGGGGTCTTTCATTCTCGAGCAGCTTGGCGTAATCATGGTCATAGCTGTTTCCTG
TGTGAAATTGTTATCCGCTCACAATTCCACACAACATACGAGCCGGAAGCATAAAGTGTAAAGCCTGGGG
TGCCTAATGAGTGAGCTAACTCACATTAATTGCGTTGCGCTCACTGCCCGCTTTCCAGTCGGGAAACCTG
TCGTGCCAGCTGCATTAATGAATCGGCCAACGCGCGGGGAGAGGCGGTTTGCGTATTGGGCGCTCTTCCG
CTCCCTCGCTCACTGACTCGCTGCGCTCGGTCGTTCGGCTGCGGCGAGCGGTATCAGCTCACTCAAAGGC
GGTAATACGGTTATCCACAGAATCAGGGGATAACGCAGGAAAGAACATGTGAGCAAAAGGCCAGCAAAAG
GCCAGGAACCGTAAAAAGGCCGCGTTGCTGGCGTTTTTCCATAGGCTCCGCCCCCCTGACGAGCATCACA
AAAATCGACGCTCAAGTCAGAGGTGGCGAAACCCGACAGGACTATAAAGATACCAGGCGTTTCCCCCTGG
AAGCTCCCTCGTGCGCTCTCCTGTTCCGACCCTGCCGCTTACCGGATACCTGTCCGCCTTTCTCCCTTCG
GGAAGCGTGGCGCTTTCTCATAGCTCACGCTGTAGGTATCTCAGTTCGGTGTAGGTCGTTCGCTCCAAGC
TGGGCTGTGTGCACGAACCCCCCGTTCAGCCCGACCGCTGCGCCTTATCCGGTAACTATCGTCTTGAGTC
CAACCCGGTAAGACACGACTTATCGCCACTGGCAGCAGCCACTGGTAACAGGATTAGCAGAGCGAGGTAT
GTAGGCGGTGCTACAGAGTTCTTGAAGTGGTGGCCTAACTACGGCTACACTAGAAGAACAGTATTTGGTA
TCTGCGCTCTGCTGAAGCCAGTTACCTTCGGAAAAAGAGTTGGTAGCTCTTGATCCGGCAAACAAACCAC
CGCTGGTAGCGGTGGTTTTTTTGTTTGCAAGCAGCAGATTACGCGCAGAAAAAAAGGATCTCAAGAAGAT
CCTTTGATCTTTTCTACGGGGTCTGACGCTCAGTGGAACGAAAACTCACGTTAAGGGATTTTGGTCATGA
GATTATCAAAAAGGATCTTCACCTAGATCCTTTTAAATTAAAAATGAAGTTTTAAATCAATCTAAAGTAT
ATATGAGTAAACTTGGTCTGACAGTTACCAATGCTTAATCAGTGAGGCACCTATCTCAGCGATCTGTCTA
TTTCGTTCATCCATAGTTGCCTGACTCCCCGTCGTGTAGATAACTACGATACGGGAGGGCTTACCATCTG
GCCCCAGTGCTGCAATGATACCGCGAGACCCACGCTCACCGGCTCCAGATTTATCAGCAATAAACCAGCC
AGCCGGAAGGGCCGAGCGCAGAAGTGGTCCTGCAACTTTATCCGCCTCCATCCAGTCTATTAATTGTTGC
CGGGAAGCTAGAGTAAGTAGTTCGCCAGTTAATAGTTTGCGCAACGTTGTTGCCATTGCTACAGGCATCG
TGGTGTCACGCTCGTCGTTTGGTATGGCTTCATTCAGCTCCGGTTCCCAACGATCAAGGCGAGTTACATG
ATCCCCCATGTTGTGCAAAAAAGCGGTTAGCTCCTTCGGTCCTCCGATCGTTGTCAGAAGTAAGTTGGCC
GCAGTGTTATCACTCATGGTTATGGCAGCACTGCATAATTCTCTTACTGTCATGCCATCCGTAAGATGCT
TTTCTGTGACTGGTGAGTACTCAACCAAGTCATTCTGAGAATAGTGTATGCGGCGACCGAGTTGCTCTTG
CCCGGCGTCAATACGGGATAATACCGCGCCACATAGCAGAACTTTAAAAGTGCTCATCATTGGAAAACGT
TCTTCGGGGCGAAAACTCTCAAGGATCTTACCGCTGTTGAGATCCAGTTCGATGTAACCCACTCGTGCAC
CCAACTGATCTTCAGCATCTTTTACTTTCACCAGCGTTTCTGGGTGAGCAAAAACAGGAAGGCAAAATGC
CGCAA
Features (pLannotate 1.2.2; 21 found; start..end, strand, type, name):
     41..145     -  promoter       AmpR promoter: bla
    240..275     +  CDS            rop (fragment): Rop protein, which maintains plasmids at low copy number; rop
    377..476     +  misc_feature   bom (fragment): basis of mobility region from pBR322
    482..639     -  CDS            lacZα (fragment): LacZα fragment of β-galactosidase; lacZ fragment
    647..728     +  LTR            3' LTR (ΔU3) (fragment): self-inactivating 3' long terminal repeat (LTR) from Moloney murine leukemia virus
    738..1184    +  LTR            LTR: long terminal repeat from Moloney murine leukemia virus
   1346..1447    +  ncRNA          Gammaretro CES: Accession: RF00374 - Gammaretrovirus core encapsidation signal
   1487..1690    +  CDS            GGAG_MLVAV (fragment): Experimental evidence at protein level: Swiss-Prot protein existence level 1. Plays a role in viral particle release. Presumably acts by facilitating the fission of the virion bud at the cell surface (PubMed:17267509, PubMed:22828015). May prevent the antiviral activity of murine APOBEC3 (PubMed:25505062, PubMed:23671100, PubMed:20702647). From AKV murine leukemia virus (AKR (endogenous) murine leukemia virus).
   1716..1741    +  misc_feature   pol region (fragment): Moloney murine leukemia virus (MMLV) pol region containing the splice acceptor site
   1812..2312    +  CDS            FLT3LG (fragment): FLT3L_HUMAN - Experimental evidence at protein level: Swiss-Prot protein existence level 1. Stimulates the proliferation of early hematopoietic cells by activating FLT3. Synergizes well with a number of other colony stimulating factors and interleukins. From Homo sapiens (Human).
   2329..2388    +  CDS            S (fragment): HBSAG_WHV6 - Experimental evidence at transcript level: Swiss-Prot protein existence level 2. The middle envelope protein plays an important role in the budding of the virion. It is involved in the induction of budding in a nucleocapsid independent way. In this process the majority of envelope proteins bud to form subviral lipoprotein particles of 22 nm of diameter that do not contain a nucleocapsid (By similarity). From Woodchuck hepatitis B virus (isolate w64/pWS23) (WHV).
   2520..2923    +  misc_feature   WPRE: woodchuck hepatitis virus posttranscriptional regulatory element
   2930..3226    +  CDS            X (fragment): X_WHV1 - Experimental evidence at protein level: Swiss-Prot protein existence level 1. Multifunctional protein that plays a role in silencing host antiviral defenses and promoting viral transcription. Does not seem to be essential for HBV infection. May be directly involved in development of cirrhosis and liver cancer (hepatocellular carcinoma). Most of cytosolic activities involve modulation of cytosolic calcium. The effect on apoptosis is controversial depending on the cell types in which the studies have been conducted. May induce apoptosis by localizing in mitochondria and causing loss of
   3255..3362    +  polyA_signal   β-globin poly(A) (fragment): human β-globin polyadenylation signal
   3429..4019    +  LTR            LTR: long terminal repeat from Moloney murine leukemia virus
   4068..4084    -  protein_bind   lac operator: The lac repressor binds to the lac operator to inhibit transcription in E. coli. This inhibition can be relieved by adding lactose or isopropyl-β-D-thiogalactopyranoside (IPTG). lac repressor encoded by lacI
   4092..4122    -  promoter       lac promoter: promoter for the E. coli lac operon
   4137..4158    -  protein_bind   CAP binding site: CAP binding activates transcription in the presence of cAMP. E. coli catabolite activator protein
   4171..4263    -  CDS            lacI (fragment): lac repressor; lacI; The lac repressor binds to the lac operator to inhibit transcription in E. coli. This inhibition can be relieved by adding lactose or isopropyl-β-D-thiogalactopyranoside (IPTG).
   4446..5034    -  rep_origin     ori: high-copy-number ColE1/pMB1/pBR322/pUC origin of replication
   5205..40      -  CDS            AmpR (across the origin): β-lactamase; bla; confers resistance to ampicillin, carbenicillin, and related antibiotics
