[The description below was written by a language model from this plasmid's Addgene catalogue record and pLannotate feature annotations shown in this document.]
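Description:
pMP71-Flt3L is a gammaretroviral transfer plasmid built on the MP71 backbone and catalogued as a mammalian expression vector. It carries the extracellular domain of mouse Flt3 ligand in a form that is secreted from expressing cells. In bacteria it is maintained by a high-copy ColE1/pUC-type origin and selected with ampicillin through the β-lactamase gene and its promoter. Short remnants of rop, bom, lacZα, lacI and the lac promoter/operator are leftovers of the cloning backbone rather than functional parts.

The 6,025 nt sequence shows the proviral cassette flanked by two long terminal repeats annotated as Moloney murine leukemia virus type. No separate internal promoter is annotated, so transcription of the insert appears to be LTR-driven. Downstream of the 5' LTR lie the gammaretrovirus core encapsidation signal, which directs packaging of the genomic RNA into particles, a gag-derived leader fragment, and a short pol fragment carrying the splice acceptor. The Flt3L coding region follows. The annotation software matched it to the human FLT3LG protein as a fragment, but the catalogue entry specifies the murine sequence, so this hit most likely reflects homology. A WPRE, with neighbouring woodchuck hepatitis virus fragments that probably belong to the same element, sits after the insert to enhance transcript stability and expression, followed by a β-globin poly(A) fragment and the 3' LTR. No tag, reporter or mammalian selection marker is annotated.

The associated publication concerns a therapeutic cancer vaccine in which genetically modified T cells deliver antigens and adjuvants to lymphoid tissues. This suggests the vector is used to transduce T cells so that they secrete Flt3L.
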