Addgene plasmid #174600: pMP71-Flt3L
Purpose: Secretes the extracellular domain of murine Flt3L
Depositing lab: Stanley Riddell. Depositing organization: Fred Hutchinson Cancer Center. Publication: A therapeutic cancer vaccine delivers antigens and adjuvants to lymphoid tissues using genetically modified T cells. Veatch JR, Singhi N, Srivastava S, Szeto JL, Jesernig B, Stull SM, Fitzgibbon M, Sarvothama M, Yechan-Gunja S, James SE, Riddell SR. J Clin Invest. 2021 Aug 16;131(16):e144195. doi: 10.1172/JCI144195. PubMed 34396986.
Backbone
  Vector backbone: mp71
  Vector type: Mammalian Expression
Growth in bacteria
  Bacterial resistance: Ampicillin, 100 μg/mL
  Growth temperature: 37°C
  Growth strain: DH5alpha
  Copy number: Unknown
Gene/Insert
  Gene/Insert name: secretes extracellular domain of mouse Flt3-L
Terms and licenses: Academic/Nonprofit Terms; Industry Terms: Not Available to Industry
How to cite: pMP71-Flt3L was a gift from Stanley Riddell (Addgene plasmid # 174600 ; http://n2t.net/addgene:174600 ; RRID:Addgene_174600)
